Addgene plasmid #138703: pLenti-Neo-sgCRTC2-2
Purpose: Expresses a human CRTC2-targeting sgRNA and Cas9
Depositing lab: Reuben Shaw. Depositing organization: Salk Institute for Biological Studies. Publication: The AMPK-Related Kinases SIK1 and SIK3 Mediate Key Tumor-Suppressive Effects of LKB1 in NSCLC. Hollstein PE, Eichner LJ, Brun SN, Kamireddy A, Svensson RU, Vera LI, Ross DS, Rymoff TJ, Hutchins A, Galvez HM, Williams AE, Shokhirev MN, Screaton RA, Berdeaux R, Shaw RJ. Cancer Discov. 2019 Nov;9(11):1606-1627. doi: 10.1158/2159-8290.CD-18-1261. Epub 2019 Jul 26. PubMed 31350328.
Backbone
  Vector backbone: pLentiCRISPR v2 neo
  Vector type: Lentiviral
Growth in bacteria
  Bacterial resistance: Ampicillin, 100 μg/mL
  Growth temperature: 37°C
  Growth strain: NEB Stable
  Copy number: High Copy
Gene/Insert
  Gene/Insert name: sgCRTC2 human
  gRNA/shRNA sequence: ACAGGCCCAAAAACTGCGA
  Species: H. sapiens (human)
  Entrez Gene: CRTC2 (a.k.a. TORC-2, TORC2)
  Promoter: hU6
  Cloning method: Restriction Enzyme; 5′ cloning site unknown (unknown if destroyed)
Terms and licenses: Academic/Nonprofit Terms; Industry Terms: Not Available to Industry
How to cite: pLenti-Neo-sgCRTC2-2 was a gift from Reuben Shaw (Addgene plasmid # 138703 ; http://n2t.net/addgene:138703 ; RRID:Addgene_138703)
