[The description below was written by a language model from this plasmid's Addgene catalogue record and pLannotate feature annotations shown in this document.]
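Description:
pLenti-Neo-sgCRTC2-2 is an all-in-one lentiviral CRISPR plasmid of about 13.2 kb, built on the pLentiCRISPR v2 neo backbone, that delivers both Streptococcus pyogenes Cas9 and a single guide RNA directed against human CRTC2 (also known as TORC2). It is maintained in E. coli through a high-copy ColE1/pUC-type origin with ampicillin selection via β-lactamase. The backbone also carries an f1 origin and an SV40/EM7-driven bleomycin/Zeocin resistance cassette located outside the viral region.

The transfer cassette has a self-inactivating HIV-1 design. A CMV enhancer/promoter sits upstream of a truncated 5' LTR to drive genomic RNA production in packaging cells. It is followed by the Ψ packaging signal with a gag fragment, the RRE for Rev-dependent nuclear export, and the cPPT/CTS. At the downstream end a ΔU3 3' LTR disables LTR promoter activity after integration.

Between these elements, a human U6 RNA polymerase III promoter transcribes the CRTC2 spacer fused to the Cas9 guide scaffold. An EF-1α core promoter drives the Cas9 open reading frame, followed on the same strand by a neomycin phosphotransferase coding sequence that allows G418 selection of transduced mammalian cells. The feature table does not annotate the element linking Cas9 to the resistance gene. A WPRE downstream enhances transcript expression.

The record states the purpose as expressing a CRTC2-targeting sgRNA with Cas9, consistent with disrupting CRTC2 in human cells. The associated publication concerns SIK kinases as mediators of LKB1 tumour suppression in non-small-cell lung cancer. The "-2" in the name suggests it is one of several guides against this gene, although the record does not say so.
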