Features (pLannotate 1.2.2; 33 found; start..end, strand, type, name):
    217..397     +  LTR            5' LTR (truncated): truncated 5' long terminal repeat (LTR) from HIV-1
    444..569     +  misc_feature   HIV-1 Ψ: packaging signal of human immunodeficiency virus type 1
    553..916     +  CDS            HIV-1 gag (fragment): gag protein from human immunodeficiency virus 1; gag
   1062..1295    +  misc_feature   RRE: The Rev response element (RRE) of HIV-1 allows for Rev-dependent mRNA export from the nucleus to the cytoplasm.
   1672..1772    +  CDS            Rev (fragment): human immunodeficiency virus 1 (HIV-1) Rev protein; rev; enhances nuclear export of unspliced and incompletely spliced viral mRNAs
   1822..1939    +  misc_feature   cPPT/CTS: central polypurine tract and central termination sequence of HIV-1
   1990..2230    +  promoter       U6 promoter: RNA polymerase III promoter for human U6 snRNA
   2260..2335    +  misc_RNA       gRNA scaffold: guide RNA scaffold for the Streptococcus pyogenes CRISPR/Cas9 system
   2353..2371    +  CDS            small t antigen (fragment): SV40 (simian virus 40) small t antigen
   2397..2608    +  promoter       EF-1α core promoter: core promoter for human elongation factor EF-1α
   2633..6736    +  CDS            Cas9: Cas9 (Csn1) endonuclease from the Streptococcus pyogenes Type II CRISPR/Cas system generates RNA-guided double strand breaks in DNA
   6874..7666    +  CDS            NeoR/KanR (fragment): aminoglycoside phosphotransferase from Tn5; aph(3')-II (or nptII); confers resistance to neomycin, kanamycin, and G418 (Geneticin®)
   7682..8270    +  misc_feature   WPRE: woodchuck hepatitis virus posttranscriptional regulatory element
   8321..8340    +  misc_feature   cPPT/CTS (fragment): central polypurine tract and central termination sequence of HIV-1
   8342..8575    +  LTR            3' LTR (ΔU3): self-inactivating 3' long terminal repeat (LTR) from HIV-1
   8607..8831    +  polyA_signal   bGH poly(A) signal: bovine growth hormone polyadenylation signal
   8835..8856    +  promoter       SV40 promoter (fragment): SV40 enhancer and early promoter
   8877..9305    +  rep_origin     f1 ori (sequence partly withheld): f1 bacteriophage origin of replication; arrow indicates direction of (+) strand synthesis
   9319..9648    +  promoter       SV40 promoter: SV40 enhancer and early promoter
   9696..9743    +  promoter       EM7 promoter: synthetic bacterial promoter&nbsp
   9762..10136   +  CDS            BleoR: antibiotic-binding protein; Sh ble from Streptoalloteichus hindustanus; confers resistance to bleomycin, phleomycin, and Zeocin™
  10146..10271   +  CDS            ble (fragment): BLE_KLEPN - Experimental evidence at protein level: Swiss-Prot protein existence level 1. Binding protein with a strong affinity to the bleomycin family of antibiotics. Binds to CL990; an antimitotic-antibiotic compound. From Klebsiella pneumoniae.
  10266..10387   +  polyA_signal   SV40 poly(A) signal: SV40 polyadenylation signal
  10458..10480   -  protein_bind   lac operator (fragment): The lac repressor binds to the lac operator to inhibit transcription in E. coli. This inhibition can be relieved by adding lactose or isopropyl-β-D-thiogalactopyranoside (IPTG). lac repressor encoded by lacI
  10484..10514   -  promoter       lac promoter: promoter for the E. coli lac operon
  10529..10550   -  protein_bind   CAP binding site: CAP binding activates transcription in the presence of cAMP. E. coli catabolite activator protein
  10563..10655   -  CDS            lacI (fragment): lac repressor; lacI; The lac repressor binds to the lac operator to inhibit transcription in E. coli. This inhibition can be relieved by adding lactose or isopropyl-β-D-thiogalactopyranoside (IPTG).
  10838..11426   -  rep_origin     ori: high-copy-number ColE1/pMB1/pBR322/pUC origin of replication
  11597..12457   -  CDS            AmpR: β-lactamase; bla; confers resistance to ampicillin, carbenicillin, and related antibiotics
  12458..12562   -  promoter       AmpR promoter: bla
  12621..12673   -  misc_feature   bom (fragment): basis of mobility region from pBR322
  12832..13211   +  enhancer       CMV enhancer: human cytomegalovirus immediate early enhancer
  13212..199     +  promoter       CMV promoter (across the origin): human cytomegalovirus (CMV) immediate early promoter
>Addgene plasmid #138703 | pLenti-Neo-sgCRTC2-2 | addgene full sequence | sequence record 273051 | Addgene NGS Result
TGATGCGGTTTTGGCAGTACATCAATGGGCGTGGATAGCGGTTTGACTCACGGGGATTTCCAAGTCTCCA
CCCCATTGACGTCAATGGGAGTTTGTTTTGGCACCAAAATCAACGGGACTTTCCAAAATGTCGTAACAAC
TCCGCCCCATTGACGCAAATGGGCGGTAGGCGTGTACGGTGGGAGGTCTATATAAGCAGCGCGTTTTGCC
TGTACTGGGTCTCTCTGGTTAGACCAGATCTGAGCCTGGGAGCTCTCTGGCTAACTAGGGAACCCACTGC
TTAAGCCTCAATAAAGCTTGCCTTGAGTGCTTCAAGTAGTGTGTGCCCGTCTGTTGTGTGACTCTGGTAA
CTAGAGATCCCTCAGACCCTTTTAGTCAGTGTGGAAAATCTCTAGCAGTGGCGCCCGAACAGGGACTTGA
AAGCGAAAGGGAAACCAGAGGAGCTCTCTCGACGCAGGACTCGGCTTGCTGAAGCGCGCACGGCAAGAGG
CGAGGGGCGGCGACTGGTGAGTACGCCAAAAATTTTGACTAGCGGAGGCTAGAAGGAGAGAGATGGGTGC
GAGAGCGTCAGTATTAAGCGGGGGAGAATTAGATCGCGATGGGAAAAAATTCGGTTAAGGCCAGGGGGAA
AGAAAAAATATAAATTAAAACATATAGTATGGGCAAGCAGGGAGCTAGAACGATTCGCAGTTAATCCTGG
CCTGTTAGAAACATCAGAAGGCTGTAGACAAATACTGGGACAGCTACAACCATCCCTTCAGACAGGATCA
GAAGAACTTAGATCATTATATAATACAGTAGCAACCCTCTATTGTGTGCATCAAAGGATAGAGATAAAAG
ACACCAAGGAAGCTTTAGACAAGATAGAGGAAGAGCAAAACAAAAGTAAGACCACCGCACAGCAAGCGGC
CGCTGATCTTCAGACCTGGAGGAGGAGATATGAGGGACAATTGGAGAAGTGAATTATATAAATATAAAGT
AGTAAAAATTGAACCATTAGGAGTAGCACCCACCAAGGCAAAGAGAAGAGTGGTGCAGAGAGAAAAAAGA
GCAGTGGGAATAGGAGCTTTGTTCCTTGGGTTCTTGGGAGCAGCAGGAAGCACTATGGGCGCAGCGTCAA
TGACGCTGACGGTACAGGCCAGACAATTATTGTCTGGTATAGTGCAGCAGCAGAACAATTTGCTGAGGGC
TATTGAGGCGCAACAGCATCTGTTGCAACTCACAGTCTGGGGCATCAAGCAGCTCCAGGCAAGAATCCTG
GCTGTGGAAAGATACCTAAAGGATCAACAGCTCCTGGGGATTTGGGGTTGCTCTGGAAAACTCATTTGCA
CCACTGCTGTGCCTTGGAATGCTAGTTGGAGTAATAAATCTCTGGAACAGATTTGGAATCACACGACCTG
GATGGAGTGGGACAGAGAAATTAACAATTACACAAGCTTAATACACTCCTTAATTGAAGAATCGCAAAAC
CAGCAAGAAAAGAATGAACAAGAATTATTGGAATTAGATAAATGGGCAAGTTTGTGGAATTGGTTTAACA
TAACAAATTGGCTGTGGTATATAAAATTATTCATAATGATAGTAGGAGGCTTGGTAGGTTTAAGAATAGT
TTTTGCTGTACTTTCTATAGTGAATAGAGTTAGGCAGGGATATTCACCATTATCGTTTCAGACCCACCTC
CCAACCCCGAGGGGACCCGACAGGCCCGAAGGAATAGAAGAAGAAGGTGGAGAGAGAGACAGAGACAGAT
CCATTCGATTAGTGAACGGATCGGCACTGCGTGCGCCAATTCTGCAGACAAATGGCAGTATTCATCCACA
ATTTTAAAAGAAAAGGGGGGATTGGGGGGTACAGTGCAGGGGAAAGAATAGTAGACATAATAGCAACAGA
CATACAAACTAAAGAATTACAAAAACAAATTACAAAAATTCAAAATTTTCGGGTTTATTACAGGGACAGC
AGAGATCCAGTTTGGTTAATTAAGGTACCGAGGGCCTATTTCCCATGATTCCTTCATATTTGCATATACG
ATACAAGGCTGTTAGAGAGATAATTAGAATTAATTTGACTGTAAACACAAAGATATTAGTACAAAATACG
TGACGTAGAAAGTAATAATTTCTTGGGTAGTTTGCAGTTTTAAAATTATGTTTTAAAATGGACTATCATA
TGCTTACCGTAACTTGAAAGTATTTCGATTTCTTGGCTTTATATATCTTGTGGAAAGGACGAAACACCGA
CAGGCCCAAAAACTGCGACGTTTTAGAGCTAGAAATAGCAAGTTAAAATAAGGCTAGTCCGTTATCAACT
TGAAAAAGTGGCACCGAGTCGGTGCTTTTTTGAATTCGCTAGCTAGGTCTTGAAAGGAGTGGGAATTGGC
TCCGGTGCCCGTCAGTGGGCAGAGCGCACATCGCCCACAGTCCCCGAGAAGTTGGGGGGAGGGGTCGGCA
ATTGATCCGGTGCCTAGAGAAGGTGGCGCGGGGTAAACTGGGAAAGTGATGTCGTGTACTGGCTCCGCCT
TTTTCCCGAGGGTGGGGGAGAACCGTATATAAGTGCAGTAGTCGCCGTGAACGTTCTTTTTCGCAACGGG
TTTGCCGCCAGAACACAGGACCGGTTCTAGAGCGCTGCCACCATGGACAAGAAGTACAGCATCGGCCTGG
ACATCGGCACCAACTCTGTGGGCTGGGCCGTGATCACCGACGAGTACAAGGTGCCCAGCAAGAAATTCAA
GGTGCTGGGCAACACCGACCGGCACAGCATCAAGAAGAACCTGATCGGAGCCCTGCTGTTCGACAGCGGC
GAAACAGCCGAGGCCACCCGGCTGAAGAGAACCGCCAGAAGAAGATACACCAGACGGAAGAACCGGATCT
GCTATCTGCAAGAGATCTTCAGCAACGAGATGGCCAAGGTGGACGACAGCTTCTTCCACAGACTGGAAGA
GTCCTTCCTGGTGGAAGAGGATAAGAAGCACGAGCGGCACCCCATCTTCGGCAACATCGTGGACGAGGTG
GCCTACCACGAGAAGTACCCCACCATCTACCACCTGAGAAAGAAACTGGTGGACAGCACCGACAAGGCCG
ACCTGCGGCTGATCTATCTGGCCCTGGCCCACATGATCAAGTTCCGGGGCCACTTCCTGATCGAGGGCGA
CCTGAACCCCGACAACAGCGACGTGGACAAGCTGTTCATCCAGCTGGTGCAGACCTACAACCAGCTGTTC
GAGGAAAACCCCATCAACGCCAGCGGCGTGGACGCCAAGGCCATCCTGTCTGCCAGACTGAGCAAGAGCA
GACGGCTGGAAAATCTGATCGCCCAGCTGCCCGGCGAGAAGAAGAATGGCCTGTTCGGAAACCTGATTGC
CCTGAGCCTGGGCCTGACCCCCAACTTCAAGAGCAACTTCGACCTGGCCGAGGATGCCAAACTGCAGCTG
AGCAAGGACACCTACGACGACGACCTGGACAACCTGCTGGCCCAGATCGGCGACCAGTACGCCGACCTGT
TTCTGGCCGCCAAGAACCTGTCCGACGCCATCCTGCTGAGCGACATCCTGAGAGTGAACACCGAGATCAC
CAAGGCCCCCCTGAGCGCCTCTATGATCAAGAGATACGACGAGCACCACCAGGACCTGACCCTGCTGAAA
GCTCTCGTGCGGCAGCAGCTGCCTGAGAAGTACAAAGAGATTTTCTTCGACCAGAGCAAGAACGGCTACG
CCGGCTACATTGACGGCGGAGCCAGCCAGGAAGAGTTCTACAAGTTCATCAAGCCCATCCTGGAAAAGAT
GGACGGCACCGAGGAACTGCTCGTGAAGCTGAACAGAGAGGACCTGCTGCGGAAGCAGCGGACCTTCGAC
AACGGCAGCATCCCCCACCAGATCCACCTGGGAGAGCTGCACGCCATTCTGCGGCGGCAGGAAGATTTTT
ACCCATTCCTGAAGGACAACCGGGAAAAGATCGAGAAGATCCTGACCTTCCGCATCCCCTACTACGTGGG
CCCTCTGGCCAGGGGAAACAGCAGATTCGCCTGGATGACCAGAAAGAGCGAGGAAACCATCACCCCCTGG
AACTTCGAGGAAGTGGTGGACAAGGGCGCTTCCGCCCAGAGCTTCATCGAGCGGATGACCAACTTCGATA
AGAACCTGCCCAACGAGAAGGTGCTGCCCAAGCACAGCCTGCTGTACGAGTACTTCACCGTGTATAACGA
GCTGACCAAAGTGAAATACGTGACCGAGGGAATGAGAAAGCCCGCCTTCCTGAGCGGCGAGCAGAAAAAG
GCCATCGTGGACCTGCTGTTCAAGACCAACCGGAAAGTGACCGTGAAGCAGCTGAAAGAGGACTACTTCA
AGAAAATCGAGTGCTTCGACTCCGTGGAAATCTCCGGCGTGGAAGATCGGTTCAACGCCTCCCTGGGCAC
ATACCACGATCTGCTGAAAATTATCAAGGACAAGGACTTCCTGGACAATGAGGAAAACGAGGACATTCTG
GAAGATATCGTGCTGACCCTGACACTGTTTGAGGACAGAGAGATGATCGAGGAACGGCTGAAAACCTATG
CCCACCTGTTCGACGACAAAGTGATGAAGCAGCTGAAGCGGCGGAGATACACCGGCTGGGGCAGGCTGAG
CCGGAAGCTGATCAACGGCATCCGGGACAAGCAGTCCGGCAAGACAATCCTGGATTTCCTGAAGTCCGAC
GGCTTCGCCAACAGAAACTTCATGCAGCTGATCCACGACGACAGCCTGACCTTTAAAGAGGACATCCAGA
AAGCCCAGGTGTCCGGCCAGGGCGATAGCCTGCACGAGCACATTGCCAATCTGGCCGGCAGCCCCGCCAT
TAAGAAGGGCATCCTGCAGACAGTGAAGGTGGTGGACGAGCTCGTGAAAGTGATGGGCCGGCACAAGCCC
GAGAACATCGTGATCGAAATGGCCAGAGAGAACCAGACCACCCAGAAGGGACAGAAGAACAGCCGCGAGA
GAATGAAGCGGATCGAAGAGGGCATCAAAGAGCTGGGCAGCCAGATCCTGAAAGAACACCCCGTGGAAAA
CACCCAGCTGCAGAACGAGAAGCTGTACCTGTACTACCTGCAGAATGGGCGGGATATGTACGTGGACCAG
GAACTGGACATCAACCGGCTGTCCGACTACGATGTGGACCATATCGTGCCTCAGAGCTTTCTGAAGGACG
ACTCCATCGACAACAAGGTGCTGACCAGAAGCGACAAGAACCGGGGCAAGAGCGACAACGTGCCCTCCGA
AGAGGTCGTGAAGAAGATGAAGAACTACTGGCGGCAGCTGCTGAACGCCAAGCTGATTACCCAGAGAAAG
TTCGACAATCTGACCAAGGCCGAGAGAGGCGGCCTGAGCGAACTGGATAAGGCCGGCTTCATCAAGAGAC
AGCTGGTGGAAACCCGGCAGATCACAAAGCACGTGGCACAGATCCTGGACTCCCGGATGAACACTAAGTA
CGACGAGAATGACAAGCTGATCCGGGAAGTGAAAGTGATCACCCTGAAGTCCAAGCTGGTGTCCGATTTC
CGGAAGGATTTCCAGTTTTACAAAGTGCGCGAGATCAACAACTACCACCACGCCCACGACGCCTACCTGA
ACGCCGTCGTGGGAACCGCCCTGATCAAAAAGTACCCTAAGCTGGAAAGCGAGTTCGTGTACGGCGACTA
CAAGGTGTACGACGTGCGGAAGATGATCGCCAAGAGCGAGCAGGAAATCGGCAAGGCTACCGCCAAGTAC
TTCTTCTACAGCAACATCATGAACTTTTTCAAGACCGAGATTACCCTGGCCAACGGCGAGATCCGGAAGC
GGCCTCTGATCGAGACAAACGGCGAAACCGGGGAGATCGTGTGGGATAAGGGCCGGGATTTTGCCACCGT
GCGGAAAGTGCTGAGCATGCCCCAAGTGAATATCGTGAAAAAGACCGAGGTGCAGACAGGCGGCTTCAGC
AAAGAGTCTATCCTGCCCAAGAGGAACAGCGATAAGCTGATCGCCAGAAAGAAGGACTGGGACCCTAAGA
AGTACGGCGGCTTCGACAGCCCCACCGTGGCCTATTCTGTGCTGGTGGTGGCCAAAGTGGAAAAGGGCAA
GTCCAAGAAACTGAAGAGTGTGAAAGAGCTGCTGGGGATCACCATCATGGAAAGAAGCAGCTTCGAGAAG
AATCCCATCGACTTTCTGGAAGCCAAGGGCTACAAAGAAGTGAAAAAGGACCTGATCATCAAGCTGCCTA
AGTACTCCCTGTTCGAGCTGGAAAACGGCCGGAAGAGAATGCTGGCCTCTGCCGGCGAACTGCAGAAGGG
AAACGAACTGGCCCTGCCCTCCAAATATGTGAACTTCCTGTACCTGGCCAGCCACTATGAGAAGCTGAAG
GGCTCCCCCGAGGATAATGAGCAGAAACAGCTGTTTGTGGAACAGCACAAGCACTACCTGGACGAGATCA
TCGAGCAGATCAGCGAGTTCTCCAAGAGAGTGATCCTGGCCGACGCTAATCTGGACAAAGTGCTGTCCGC
CTACAACAAGCACCGGGATAAGCCCATCAGAGAGCAGGCCGAGAATATCATCCACCTGTTTACCCTGACC
AATCTGGGAGCCCCTGCCGCCTTCAAGTACTTTGACACCACCATCGACCGGAAGAGGTACACCAGCACCA
AAGAGGTGCTGGACGCCACCCTGATCCACCAGAGCATCACCGGCCTGTACGAGACACGGATCGACCTGTC
TCAGCTGGGAGGCGACAAGCGACCTGCCGCCACAAAGAAGGCTGGACAGGCTAAGAAGAAGAAAGATTAC
AAAGACGATGACGATAAGGGATCCGGCGCAACAAACTTCTCTCTGCTGAAACAAGCCGGAGATGTCGAAG
AGAATCCTGGACCGATTGAACAAGATGGATTGCACGCAGGTTCTCCGGCCGCTTGGGTGGAGAGGCTATT
CGGCTATGACTGGGCACAACAGACAATCGGCTGCTCTGATGCCGCCGTGTTCCGGCTGTCAGCGCAGGGG
CGCCCGGTTCTTTTTGTCAAGACCGACCTGTCCGGTGCCCTGAATGAACTGCAGGACGAGGCAGCGCGGC
TATCGTGGCTGGCCACGACGGGCGTTCCTTGCGCAGCTGTGCTCGACGTTGTCACTGAAGCGGGAAGGGA
CTGGCTGCTATTGGGCGAAGTGCCGGGGCAGGATCTCCTGTCATCTCACCTTGCTCCTGCCGAGAAAGTA
TCCATCATGGCTGATGCAATGCGGCGGCTGCATACGCTTGATCCGGCTACCTGCCCATTCGACCACCAAG
CGAAACATCGCATCGAGCGAGCACGTACTCGGATGGAAGCCGGTCTTGTCGATCAGGATGATCTGGACGA
AGAGCATCAGGGGCTCGCGCCAGCCGAACTGTTCGCCAGGCTCAAGGCGCGCATGCCCGACGGCGAGGAT
CTCGTCGTGACCCATGGCGATGCCTGCTTGCCGAATATCATGGTGGAAAATGGCCGCTTTTCTGGATTCA
TCGACTGTGGCCGGCTGGGTGTGGCGGACCGCTATCAGGACATAGCGTTGGCTACCCGTGATATTGCTGA
AGAGCTTGGCGGCGAATGGGCTGACCGCTTCCTCGTGCTTTACGGTATCGCCGCTCCCGATTCGCAGCGC
ATCGCCTTCTATCGCCTTCTTGACGAGTTCTTCTGAACGCGTTAAGTCGACAATCAACCTCTGGATTACA
AAATTTGTGAAAGATTGACTGGTATTCTTAACTATGTTGCTCCTTTTACGCTATGTGGATACGCTGCTTT
AATGCCTTTGTATCATGCTATTGCTTCCCGTATGGCTTTCATTTTCTCCTCCTTGTATAAATCCTGGTTG
CTGTCTCTTTATGAGGAGTTGTGGCCCGTTGTCAGGCAACGTGGCGTGGTGTGCACTGTGTTTGCTGACG
CAACCCCCACTGGTTGGGGCATTGCCACCACCTGTCAGCTCCTTTCCGGGACTTTCGCTTTCCCCCTCCC
TATTGCCACGGCGGAACTCATCGCCGCCTGCCTTGCCCGCTGCTGGACAGGGGCTCGGCTGTTGGGCACT
GACAATTCCGTGGTGTTGTCGGGGAAATCATCGTCCTTTCCTTGGCTGCTCGCCTGTGTTGCCACCTGGA
TTCTGCGCGGGACGTCCTTCTGCTACGTCCCTTCGGCCCTCAATCCAGCGGACCTTCCTTCCCGCGGCCT
GCTGCCGGCTCTGCGGCCTCTTCCGCGTCTTCGCCTTCGCCCTCAGACGAGTCGGATCTCCCTTTGGGCC
GCCTCCCCGCGTCGACTTTAAGACCAATGACTTACAAGGCAGCTGTAGATCTTAGCCACTTTTTAAAAGA
AAAGGGGGGACTGGAAGGGCTAATTCACTCCCAACGAAGACAAGATCTGCTTTTTGCTTGTACTGGGTCT
CTCTGGTTAGACCAGATCTGAGCCTGGGAGCTCTCTGGCTAACTAGGGAACCCACTGCTTAAGCCTCAAT
AAAGCTTGCCTTGAGTGCTTCAAGTAGTGTGTGCCCGTCTGTTGTGTGACTCTGGTAACTAGAGATCCCT
CAGACCCTTTTAGTCAGTGTGGAAAATCTCTAGCAGGGCCCGTTTAAACCCGCTGATCAGCCTCGACTGT
GCCTTCTAGTTGCCAGCCATCTGTTGTTTGCCCCTCCCCCGTGCCTTCCTTGACCCTGGAAGGTGCCACT
CCCACTGTCCTTTCCTAATAAAATGAGGAAATTGCATCGCATTGTCTGAGTAGGTGTCATTCTATTCTGG
GGGGTGGGGTGGGGCAGGACAGCAAGGGGGAGGATTGGGAAGACAATAGCAGGCATGCTGGGGATGCGGT
GGGCTCTATGGCTTCTGAGGCGGAAAGAACCAGCTGGGGCTCTAGGGGGTATCCCC
[124 nt withheld, positions 8877-9000]
C
[91 nt withheld, positions 9002-9092]
A
[49 nt withheld, positions 9094-9142]
CCTTTGACGTTGGAGTCCACGTTCTTT
[37 nt withheld, positions 9170-9206]
ACCCTATCTCGGTCTATTCTTTTGATTTATAAGGGATTTTGCCGATTTCGGCCTATTGGTTAAAAAATGA
GCTGATTTAACAAAAATTTAACGCGAATTAATTCTGTGGAATGTGTGTCAGTTAGGGTGTGGAAAGTCCC
CAGGCTCCCCAGCAGGCAGAAGTATGCAAAGCATGCATCTCAATTAGTCAGCAACCAGGTGTGGAAAGTC
CCCAGGCTCCCCAGCAGGCAGAAGTATGCAAAGCATGCATCTCAATTAGTCAGCAACCATAGTCCCGCCC
CTAACTCCGCCCATCCCGCCCCTAACTCCGCCCAGTTCCGCCCATTCTCCGCCCCATGGCTGACTAATTT
TTTTTATTTATGCAGAGGCCGAGGCCGCCTCTGCCTCTGAGCTATTCCAGAAGTAGTGAGGAGGCTTTTT
TGGAGGCCTAGGCTTTTGCAAAAAGCTCCCGGGAGCTTGTATATCCATTTTCGGATCTGATCAGCACGTG
TTGACAATTAATCATCGGCATAGTATATCGGCATAGTATAATACGACAAGGTGAGGAACTAAACCATGGC
CAAGTTGACCAGTGCCGTTCCGGTGCTCACCGCGCGCGACGTCGCCGGAGCGGTCGAGTTCTGGACCGAC
CGGCTCGGGTTCTCCCGGGACTTCGTGGAGGACGACTTCGCCGGTGTGGTCCGGGACGACGTGACCCTGT
TCATCAGCGCGGTCCAGGACCAGGTGGTGCCGGACAACACCCTGGCCTGGGTGTGGGTGCGCGGCCTGGA
CGAGCTGTACGCCGAGTGGTCGGAGGTCGTGTCCACGAACTTCCGGGACGCCTCCGGGCCGGCCATGACC
GAGATCGGCGAGCAGCCGTGGGGGCGGGAGTTCGCCCTGCGCGACCCGGCCGGCAACTGCGTGCACTTCG
TGGCCGAGGAGCAGGACTGACACGTGCTACGAGATTTCGATTCCACCGCCGCCTTCTATGAAAGGTTGGG
CTTCGGAATCGTTTTCCGGGACGCCGGCTGGATGATCCTCCAGCGCGGGGATCTCATGCTGGAGTTCTTC
GCCCACCCCAACTTGTTTATTGCAGCTTATAATGGTTACAAATAAAGCAATAGCATCACAAATTTCACAA
ATAAAGCATTTTTTTCACTGCATTCTAGTTGTGGTTTGTCCAAACTCATCAATGTATCTTATCATGTCTG
TATACCGTCGACCTCTAGCTAGAGCTTGGCGTAATCATGGTCATAGCTGTTTCCTGTGTGAAATTGTTAT
CCGCTCACAATTCCACACAACATACGAGCCGGAAGCATAAAGTGTAAAGCCTGGGGTGCCTAATGAGTGA
GCTAACTCACATTAATTGCGTTGCGCTCACTGCCCGCTTTCCAGTCGGGAAACCTGTCGTGCCAGCTGCA
TTAATGAATCGGCCAACGCGCGGGGAGAGGCGGTTTGCGTATTGGGCGCTCTTCCGCTTCCTCGCTCACT
GACTCGCTGCGCTCGGTCGTTCGGCTGCGGCGAGCGGTATCAGCTCACTCAAAGGCGGTAATACGGTTAT
CCACAGAATCAGGGGATAACGCAGGAAAGAACATGTGAGCAAAAGGCCAGCAAAAGGCCAGGAACCGTAA
AAAGGCCGCGTTGCTGGCGTTTTTCCATAGGCTCCGCCCCCCTGACGAGCATCACAAAAATCGACGCTCA
AGTCAGAGGTGGCGAAACCCGACAGGACTATAAAGATACCAGGCGTTTCCCCCTGGAAGCTCCCTCGTGC
GCTCTCCTGTTCCGACCCTGCCGCTTACCGGATACCTGTCCGCCTTTCTCCCTTCGGGAAGCGTGGCGCT
TTCTCATAGCTCACGCTGTAGGTATCTCAGTTCGGTGTAGGTCGTTCGCTCCAAGCTGGGCTGTGTGCAC
GAACCCCCCGTTCAGCCCGACCGCTGCGCCTTATCCGGTAACTATCGTCTTGAGTCCAACCCGGTAAGAC
ACGACTTATCGCCACTGGCAGCAGCCACTGGTAACAGGATTAGCAGAGCGAGGTATGTAGGCGGTGCTAC
AGAGTTCTTGAAGTGGTGGCCTAACTACGGCTACACTAGAAGAACAGTATTTGGTATCTGCGCTCTGCTG
AAGCCAGTTACCTTCGGAAAAAGAGTTGGTAGCTCTTGATCCGGCAAACAAACCACCGCTGGTAGCGGTG
GTTTTTTTGTTTGCAAGCAGCAGATTACGCGCAGAAAAAAAGGATCTCAAGAAGATCCTTTGATCTTTTC
TACGGGGTCTGACGCTCAGTGGAACGAAAACTCACGTTAAGGGATTTTGGTCATGAGATTATCAAAAAGG
ATCTTCACCTAGATCCTTTTAAATTAAAAATGAAGTTTTAAATCAATCTAAAGTATATATGAGTAAACTT
GGTCTGACAGTTACCAATGCTTAATCAGTGAGGCACCTATCTCAGCGATCTGTCTATTTCGTTCATCCAT
AGTTGCCTGACTCCCCGTCGTGTAGATAACTACGATACGGGAGGGCTTACCATCTGGCCCCAGTGCTGCA
ATGATACCGCGAGACCCACGCTCACCGGCTCCAGATTTATCAGCAATAAACCAGCCAGCCGGAAGGGCCG
AGCGCAGAAGTGGTCCTGCAACTTTATCCGCCTCCATCCAGTCTATTAATTGTTGCCGGGAAGCTAGAGT
AAGTAGTTCGCCAGTTAATAGTTTGCGCAACGTTGTTGCCATTGCTACAGGCATCGTGGTGTCACGCTCG
TCGTTTGGTATGGCTTCATTCAGCTCCGGTTCCCAACGATCAAGGCGAGTTACATGATCCCCCATGTTGT
GCAAAAAAGCGGTTAGCTCCTTCGGTCCTCCGATCGTTGTCAGAAGTAAGTTGGCCGCAGTGTTATCACT
CATGGTTATGGCAGCACTGCATAATTCTCTTACTGTCATGCCATCCGTAAGATGCTTTTCTGTGACTGGT
GAGTACTCAACCAAGTCATTCTGAGAATAGTGTATGCGGCGACCGAGTTGCTCTTGCCCGGCGTCAATAC
GGGATAATACCGCGCCACATAGCAGAACTTTAAAAGTGCTCATCATTGGAAAACGTTCTTCGGGGCGAAA
ACTCTCAAGGATCTTACCGCTGTTGAGATCCAGTTCGATGTAACCCACTCGTGCACCCAACTGATCTTCA
GCATCTTTTACTTTCACCAGCGTTTCTGGGTGAGCAAAAACAGGAAGGCAAAATGCCGCAAAAAAGGGAA
TAAGGGCGACACGGAAATGTTGAATACTCATACTCTTCCTTTTTCAATATTATTGAAGCATTTATCAGGG
TTATTGTCTCATGAGCGGATACATATTTGAATGTATTTAGAAAAATAAACAAATAGGGGTTCCGCGCACA
TTTCCCCGAAAAGTGCCACCTGACGTCGACGGATCGGGAGATCTCCCGATCCCCTATGGTGCACTCTCAG
TACAATCTGCTCTGATGCCGCATAGTTAAGCCAGTATCTGCTCCCTGCTTGTGTGTTGGAGGTCGCTGAG
TAGTGCGCGAGCAAAATTTAAGCTACAACAAGGCAAGGCTTGACCGACAATTGCATGAAGAATCTGCTTA
GGGTTAGGCGTTTTGCGCTGCTTCGCGATGTACGGGCCAGATATACGCGCGCGTTGACATTGATTATTGA
CTAGTTATTAATAGTAATCAATTACGGGGTCATTAGTTCATAGCCCATATATGGAGTTCCGCGTTACATA
ACTTACGGTAAATGGCCCGCCTGGCTGACCGCCCAACGACCCCCGCCCATTGACGTCAATAATGACGTAT
GTTCCCATAGTAACGCCAATAGGGACTTTCCATTGACGTCAATGGGTGGAGTATTTACGGTAAACTGCCC
ACTTGGCAGTACATCAAGTGTATCATATGCCAAGTACGCCCCCTATTGACGTCAATGACGGTAAATGGCC
CGCCTGGCATTATGCCCAGTACATGACCTTATGGGACTTTCCTACTTGGCAGTACATCTACGTATTAGTC
ATCGCTATTACCATGG
