>Addgene plasmid #138703 | pLenti-Neo-sgCRTC2-2 | depositor partial sequence | sequence record 268027 | hU6 FWD Sequence
CCCGTATCGATTTCTTGGCTTTATATATCTTGTGGAAGGACGAAACACCGACAGGCCCAAAAACTGCGAC
GTTTTAGAGCTAGAAATAGCAAGTTAAAATAAGGCTAGTCCGTTATCAACTTGAAAAAGTGGCACCGAGT
CGGTGCTTTTTTGAATTCGCTAGCTAGGTCTTGAAAGGAGTGGGAATTGGCTCCGGTGCCCGTCAGTGGG
CAGAGCGCACATCGCCCACAGTCCCCGAGAAGTTGGGGGGAGGGGTCGGCAATTGATCCGGTGCCTAGAG
AAGGTGGCGCGGGGTAAACTGGGAAAGTGATGTCGTGTACTGGCTCCGCCTTTTTCCCGAGGGTGGGGGA
GAACCGTATATAAGTGCAGTAGTCGCCGTGAACGTTCTTTTTCGCAACGGGTTTGCCGCCAGAACACAGG
ACCGGTTCTAGAGCGCTGCCACCATGGACAAGAAGTACAGCATCGGCCTGGACATCGGCACCAACTCTGT
GGGCTGGGCCGTGATCACCGACGAGTACAAGGTGCCCAGCAAGAAATTCAAGGTGCTGGGCAACACCGAC
CGGCACAGCATCAAGAAGAACCTGATCGGAGCCCTGCTGTTCGACAGCGGCGAAACAGCCGAGGCCACCC
GGCTGAAGAGAACCGCCAGAAGAAGATACACCAGACGGAAGAACCGGATCTGCTATCTGCAAGAGATCTT
CAGCAACGAGATGGCCAAGGTGGACGACAGCTTCTTCCACAGACTGGAAGAGTCCTTCCTGGTGGAAGAG
GATAAGAAGCACGAGCGGCACCCCATCTTCGGCAACATCGTGGACGAGGTGGCCTACCACGAGAAGTACC
CCACCATCTACCACCTGAGAAAGAAACTGGTGGACAGCACCGACAAGGCCGACCTGCGGCTGATCTATCT
GGCCCTGGCCCACATGATCAAGTTCCCGGGGCCACTTCCTGATCGAGGGCGACCTGAACCCCGACAACAG
CGACGTGACAGCTGTTCATCCAGCTGGTGCAGACCTACAACCAGCTGTTCGAGAAACCCCATCACGCCAG
CGCGTGACGCCAAGCATCTGTCTGCAGACTGAGCAGAGCAGACGCTGAAATCTGATCGCCCAGCTGCCCG
GCGAAAAGAAGAATGGCCTGTTCGGAACCTGATTGCCTGA
